>Addgene plasmid #180701 | pMYT048 | addgene full sequence | sequence record 369604 | Addgene NGS Result
TACTTTGAGACGTCAGTCTAGACTAGGAATTCCCTTGATCCTTCGCTACACCGCTATCATTCTGTGGTCG
GCGCGGCTCCATTCGGCTATGTCTTAACCGGGTCTGTGGTCATCGGCACTATTGACGCTGGCCCCTCGAC
AATGGTGCGGATCATGCATCGAGTTGATTGTCGCATGAGTGCCCTGACCTTGTGCGTGCGGCCGCACGGT
TATCCACAGAATCAGGGGATAACGCAGGAAAGAACATGTGAGCAAAAGGCCAGCAAAAGGCCAGGAACCG
TAAAAAGGCCGCGTTGCTGGCGTTTTTCCATAGGCTCCGCCCCCCTGACGAGCATCACAAAAATCGACGC
TCAAGTCAGAGGTGGCGAAACCCGACAGGACTATAAAGATACCAGGCGTTTCCCCCTGGAAGCTCCCTCG
TGCGCTCTCCTGTTCCGACCCTGCCGCTTACCGGATACCTGTCCGCCTTTCTCCCTTCGGGAAGCGTGGC
GCTTTCTCATAGCTCACGCTGTAGGTATCTCAGTTCGGTGTAGGTCGTTCGCTCCAAGCTGGGCTGTGTG
CACGAACCCCCCGTTCAGCCCGACCGCTGCGCCTTATCCGGTAACTATCGTCTTGAGTCCAACCCGGTAA
GACACGACTTATCGCCACTGGCAGCAGCCACTGGTAACAGGATTAGCAGAGCGAGGTATGTAGGCGGTGC
TACAGAGTTCTTGAAGTGGTGGCCTAACTACGGCTACACTAGAAGAACAGTATTTGGTATCTGCGCTCTG
CTGAAGCCAGTTACCTTCGGAAAAAGAGTTGGTAGCTCTTGATCCGGCAAACAAACCACCGCTGGTAGCG
GTGGTTTTTTTGTTTGCAAGCAGCAGATTACGCGCAGAAAAAAAGGATCTCAAGAAGATCCTTTGATCTT
TTCTACGGGGTCTGACGCTCAGTGGAACGAAAACTCACGTTAAGGGATTTTGGTCATGACAGGTGGCACT
TTTCGGGGAAATGTGCGCGGAACCCCTATTTGTTTATTTTTCTAAATACATTCAAATATGTATCCGCTCA
TGAGACAATAACCCTGATAAATGCTTCAATAATATTGAAAAAGGAAGAGTATGAGTATTCAACATTTCCG
TGTCGCCCTTATTCCCTTTTTTGCGGCATTTTGCCTTCCTGTTTTTGCTCACCCAGAAACGCTGGTGAAA
GTAAAAGATGCTGAAGATCAGTTGGGTGCACGAGTGGGTTACATCGAACTGGATCTCAACAGCGGTAAGA
TCCTTGAGAGTTTTCGCCCCGAAGAACGTTTTCCAATGATGAGCACTTTTAAAGTTCTGCTATGTGGCGC
GGTATTATCCCGTATTGACGCCGGGCAAGAGCAACTCGGTCGCCGCATACACTATTCTCAGAATGACTTG
GTTGAGTACTCACCAGTCACAGAAAAGCATCTTACGGATGGCATGACAGTAAGAGAATTATGCAGTGCTG
CCATAACCATGAGTGATAACACTGCGGCCAACTTACTTCTGACAACGATCGGAGGACCGAAGGAGCTAAC
CGCTTTTTTGCACAACATGGGGGATCATGTAACTCGCCTTGATCGTTGGGAACCGGAGCTGAATGAAGCC
ATACCAAACGACGAGCGTGACACCACGATGCCTGTAGCAATGGCAACAACGTTGCGCAAACTATTAACTG
GCGAACTACTTACTCTAGCTTCCCGGCAACAATTAATAGACTGGATGGAGGCGGATAAAGTTGCAGGACC
ACTTCTGCGCTCGGCCCTTCCGGCTGGCTGGTTTATTGCTGATAAATCTGGAGCCGGTGAGCGTGGGTCC
CGCGGTATCATTGCAGCACTGGGGCCAGATGGTAAGCCCTCCCGTATCGTAGTTATCTACACGACGGGGA
GTCAGGCAACTATGGATGAACGAAATAGACAGATCGCTGAGATAGGTGCCTCACTGATTAAGCATTGGTA
ACTGTCAGACCAAGTTTACTCATATATACTTTAGATTGATTTAAAACTTCATTTTTAATTTAAAAGGATC
TAGGTGAAGATCCTTTTTGATAATCGCGGCCGCTGGACTGTTGTGATATGCCATATATGCAGTGGTGTTC
GCCGGCGCTGGTTCCGGCTGTCTTGCTTAGTTGTGAGTCGCCAGGCAGTCATCGGTATGATCTGTACATG
ATTCGTCAGTGTGAGCACCACTGACGAGCAGATTTCGCTGACATGAATATGCTGGTCCCTGCAGGGTTAC
TAGTAGTCCGTCTCATGCTCAGCTGAGACCTATAAACGCAGAAAGGCCCACCCGAAGGTGAGCCAGTGTG
ACTCTAGTAGAGAGCGTTCACCGACAAACAACAGATAAAACGAAAGGCCCAGTCTTTCGACTGAGCCTTT
CGTTTTATTTGATGCCTGGTCATTTGTACAGTTCATCCATACCATGCGTGATGCCCGCTGCGGTTACGAA
CTCCAGCAGAACCATATGATCGCGTTTCTCGTTCGGATCTTTAGACAGAACGCTTTGCGTGCTCAGATAG
TGATTGTCTGGCAGCAGAACAGGACCATCACCGATTGGAGTGTTTTGCTGGTAGTGATCAGCCAGCTGCA
CGCTGCCATCCTCCACGTTGTGGCGAATTTTAAAATTCGCTTTAATGCCATTTTTTTGTTTATCGGCGGT
GATGTAAACATTGTGGCTGTTAAAATTGTATTCCAGCTTATGGCCCAGGATATTGCCGTCCTCTTTAAAG
TCAATGCCTTTCAGCTCAATGCGGTTTACCAGGGTATCGCCTTCAAATTTCACTTCCGCACGCGTTTTGT
ACGTGCCGTCATCCTTAAAGGAAATCGTGCGTTCCTGCACATAGCCTTCCGGCATGGCGGACTTGAAGAA
GTCATGCTGCTTCATATGGTCCGGATAACGAGCAAAGCACTGAACACCATAAGTCAGCGTCGTTACCAGA
GTCGGCCAAGGAACCGGCAGTTTACCAGTAGTACAGATGAACTTCAGCGTCAGTTTACCATTAGTTGCGT
CACCTTCACCCTCGCCACGCACGGAAAACTTATGACCGTTGACATCACCATCCAGTTCCACCAGAATAGG
GACGACACCAGTGAACAGTTCTTCGCCTTTACGCATCTAGTATTTCTCCTCTTTCTCTAGTAGCTAAGAT
CCGAACCTGCCGTTTCTTGAGTTGCCGCGATGTTAAGAAAACATTCATAAATTAAATGTGAATTGCCGCA
CACATTATTAAATAAGATTTACAAAATGTTCAAAATGACGCATGAAATCACGTTTCACTTTCGGTCTCAC
GT
Features (pLannotate 1.2.2; 6 found; start..end, strand, type, name):
    305..893     -  rep_origin     ori: high-copy-number ColE1/pMB1/pBR322/pUC origin of replication
    996..1100    +  promoter       AmpR promoter: bla
   1101..1961    +  CDS            AmpR: β-lactamase; bla; confers resistance to ampicillin, carbenicillin, and related antibiotics
   2277..2304    -  terminator     T7Te terminator: phage T7 early transcription terminator
   2320..2391    -  terminator     rrnB T1 terminator: transcription terminator T1 from the E. coli rrnB gene
   2403..3116    -  CDS            superfolder GFP: GFP variant that folds robustly even when fused to poorly folded proteins (Pédelacq et al., 2006)
