[The description below was written by a language model from this plasmid's Addgene catalogue record and pLannotate feature annotations shown in this document.]
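Description:
pMYT048 is a small (about 3.3 kb) empty-backbone assembly cassette vector for modular cloning in Saccharomyces cerevisiae engineering, built on the pYTK095 backbone from the yeast MoClo toolkit (YTK) and intended for use with both that system and the multiplex MYT extension. It is a purely bacterial propagation vector as annotated: a high-copy ColE1/pUC-type origin supports replication in E. coli, and a bla promoter driving the β-lactamase gene provides ampicillin selection. No yeast origin, yeast marker or genomic integration homology appears in the feature table, consistent with its role as an intermediate cloning vehicle rather than a final yeast expression plasmid.

The record lists no insert. Instead, the vector carries a superfolder GFP coding sequence followed by the rrnB T1 and T7Te transcription terminators, and the depositor notes that GFP is expressed in E. coli; the promoter driving it is not annotated. In toolkits of this type such a cassette normally acts as a visual dropout marker, replaced by the incoming parts during Golden Gate assembly so that correct clones are non-fluorescent, although the record does not describe this explicitly. The defining elements are the ConL5 and ConRE connectors, which are named in the stated purpose but not picked up by the automated annotation. In the YTK scheme, left and right connectors flank an assembled transcription unit and dictate its position when several cassettes are joined into a multigene construct; ConL5 with ConRE would mark this cassette as a late, terminal unit in such an ordered assembly. The depositor also cautions that plasmid yield can decline with repeated passaging.
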