Addgene plasmid #180701: pMYT048
Purpose: (Empty Backbone) Assembly cassette with ConL5 and ConRE connectors to be used in the Dueber YTK and Ellis MYT systems
Depositing lab: Tom Ellis. Depositing organization: Imperial College London. Publication: A Multiplex MoClo Toolkit for Extensive and Flexible Engineering of Saccharomyces cerevisiae. Shaw WM, Khalil AS, Ellis T. ACS Synth Biol. 2023 Nov 6. doi: 10.1021/acssynbio.3c00423. PubMed 37930278.
Backbone
  Vector backbone: pYTK095
  Backbone manufacturer: John Dueber
  Vector type: Synthetic Biology
Growth in bacteria
  Bacterial resistance: Ampicillin, 100 μg/mL
  Growth temperature: 37°C
  Growth strain: DH5alpha
  Copy number: High Copy
Gene/Insert
  Gene/Insert name: None
Terms and licenses: Academic/Nonprofit Terms; Industry Terms: Not Available to Industry
Depositor comments: GFP expression in E. coli. Plasmid yields may drop after multiple passages or delayed miniprepping after the culture has saturated. We suggest streaking onto solid media to pick fresh colonies every time.
How to cite: pMYT048 was a gift from Tom Ellis (Addgene plasmid # 180701 ; http://n2t.net/addgene:180701 ; RRID:Addgene_180701)
